Addgene plasmid #135461: CMV:eGFP-CaM-uTEV1Δ(220-242)
Purpose: Mammalian expression of uFLARE protease component
Depositing lab: Alice Ting. Depositing organization: Stanford University. Publication: Directed evolution improves the catalytic efficiency of TEV protease. Sanchez MI, Ting AY. Nat Methods. 2019 Dec 9. pii: 10.1038/s41592-019-0665-7. doi: 10.1038/s41592-019-0665-7. PubMed 31819267.
Backbone
  Vector backbone: AAV
  Backbone manufacturer: Stratagene
  Backbone size w/o insert (bp): 3802
  Total vector size (bp): 1944
  Vector type: Mammalian Expression
Growth in bacteria
  Bacterial resistance: Ampicillin, 100 μg/mL
  Growth temperature: 37°C
  Growth strain: DH5alpha
  Copy number: High Copy
Gene/Insert
  Gene/Insert name: eGFP-CaM-uTEV1Δ
  Species: Synthetic
  Mutation: S219V mutation improves stability and S153N improves catalytic efficency
  Promoter: CMV
  Tag / fusion protein: eGFP, V5
  Cloning method: Gibson Cloning
  Sequencing primers: 5′ ggcaccaaaatcaacgggactttcc; 3′ CAGTGGGAGTGGCACCTTCCAGGGTC
Terms and licenses: Academic/Nonprofit Terms; Industry Terms: Not Available to Industry
How to cite: CMV:eGFP-CaM-uTEV1Δ(220-242) was a gift from Alice Ting (Addgene plasmid # 135461 ; http://n2t.net/addgene:135461 ; RRID:Addgene_135461)
