[The description below was written by a language model from this plasmid's Addgene catalogue record and pLannotate feature annotations shown in this document.]
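Description:
CMV:eGFP-CaM-uTEV1Δ(220-242) is a mammalian expression plasmid built on a Stratagene AAV backbone, encoding the protease component of the uFLARE system. It is propagated in E. coli through a high-copy ColE1/pUC-type origin with ampicillin selection (AmpR under its own bla promoter), and also carries an f1/M13 phage origin. The expression cassette is flanked by AAV2 inverted terminal repeat sequences. One ITR downstream of the cassette is annotated as complete, while the upstream one is detected only as short fragments. This layout is that of an AAV transfer vector, although the record lists the plasmid simply as a mammalian expression construct. The catalogue's "total vector size" of 1944 bp appears to describe the insert. Both full sequence records are about 5.75 kb, differ by one nucleotide, and give essentially the same feature map.

The payload is a single synthetic fusion protein driven by the CMV enhancer and immediate-early promoter and terminated by the bGH polyadenylation signal; a T7 promoter lies just upstream of the coding region. Reading from the N-terminus, the fusion consists of EGFP, calmodulin, a short segment annotated as a partial Pk-type tag that corresponds to the listed V5 epitope, and a truncated TEV protease lacking residues 220–242. According to the record, the protease carries S219V, which improves stability, and S153N, which improves catalytic efficiency. The latter reflects the directed-evolution work from which the uTEV1 variant derives.

EGFP allows expression to be visualised and V5 provides an epitope for detection. Calmodulin is a calcium-binding domain, presumably making recruitment of the protease to its partner component calcium-dependent, though the record does not describe that partner or the cleavage target.
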