Features (pLannotate 1.2.2; 19 found; start..end, strand, type, name):
     12..39      +  repeat_region  AAV2 ITR (fragment): inverted terminal repeat of adeno-associated virus serotype 2 inverted
     68..95      +  repeat_region  AAV2 ITR (fragment): inverted terminal repeat of adeno-associated virus serotype 2 inverted
    150..504     +  enhancer       CMV enhancer (fragment): human cytomegalovirus immediate early enhancer
    505..708     +  promoter       CMV promoter: human cytomegalovirus (CMV) immediate early promoter
    704..737     +  LTR            5' LTR (truncated) (fragment): truncated 5' long terminal repeat (LTR) from HIV-1
    753..771     +  promoter       T7 promoter: promoter for bacteriophage T7 RNA polymerase
    791..1507    +  CDS            EGFP: EGFP is a basic (constitutively fluorescent) green fluorescent protein published in 1996, derived from Aequorea victoria. It is reported to be a rapidly-maturing weak dimer with moderate acid sensitivity.
   1547..1987    +  CDS            calmodulin: calcium-binding protein
   1991..2016    +  misc_feature   12Pktag (fragment)
   2086..2734    +  CDS            TEV protease (fragment): tobacco etch virus protease (Kapust et al., 2001)
   2774..2981    +  polyA_signal   bGH poly(A) signal: bovine growth hormone polyadenylation signal
   3010..3150    +  repeat_region  AAV2 ITR: inverted terminal repeat of adeno-associated virus serotype 2 inverted
   3155..3205    -  misc_feature   bom (fragment): basis of mobility region from pBR322
   3224..3604    +  rep_origin     M13 ori (sequence partly withheld): M13 bacteriophage origin of replication; arrow indicates direction of (+) strand synthesis
   3680..3729    -  misc_feature   bom (fragment): basis of mobility region from pBR322
   3831..3866    -  CDS            rop (fragment): Rop protein, which maintains plasmids at low copy number; rop
   3961..4065    +  promoter       AmpR promoter: bla
   4066..4926    +  CDS            AmpR: β-lactamase; bla; confers resistance to ampicillin, carbenicillin, and related antibiotics
   5097..5685    +  rep_origin     ori: high-copy-number ColE1/pMB1/pBR322/pUC origin of replication
>Addgene plasmid #135461 | CMV:eGFP-CaM-uTEV1Δ(220-242) | depositor full sequence | sequence record 261626 | CMV:eGFP-CaM-uTEV1Δ(220-242) sequence 5746 bps
CCTGCAGGCAGCTGCGCGCTCGCTCGCTCACTGAGGCCGCCCGGGCGTCGGGCGACCTTTGGTCGCCCGG
CCTCAGTGAGCGAGCGAGCGCGCAGAGAGGGAGTGGCCAACTCCATCACTAGGGGTTCCTGCGGCCGCAC
GCGTTGTACATAGTAATCAATTACGGGGTCATTAGTTCATAGCCCATATATGGAGTTCCGCGTTACATAA
CTTACGGTAAATGGCCCGCCTGGCTGACCGCCCAACGACCCCCGCCCATTGACGTCAATAATGACGTATG
TTCCCATAGTAACGCCAATAGGGACTTTCCATTGACGTCAATGGGTGGACTATTTACGGTAAACTGCCCA
CTTGGCAGTACATCAAGTGTATCATATGCCAAGTACGCCCCCTATTGACGTCAATGACGGTAAATGGCCC
GCCTGGCATTATGCCCAGTACATGACCTTATGGGACTTTCCTACTTGGCAGTACATCTACGTATTAGTCA
TCGCTATTACCATGGTGATGCGGTTTTGGCAGTACATCAATGGGCGTGGATAGCGGTTTGACTCACGGGG
ATTTCCAAGTCTCCACCCCATTGACGTCAATGGGAGTTTGTTTTGGCACCAAAATCAACGGGACTTTCCA
AAATGTCGTAACAACTCCGCCCCATTGACGCAAATGGGCGGTAGGCGTGTACGGTGGGAGGTCTATATAA
GCAGAGCTCTCTGGCTAACTAGAGAACCCACTGCTTACTGGCTTATCGAAATTAATACGACTCACTATAG
GGAGACCCAAGCTTGCCACCATGGTGAGCAAGGGCGAGGAGCTGTTCACCGGGGTGGTGCCCATCCTGGT
CGAGCTGGACGGCGACGTAAACGGCCACAAGTTCAGCGTGTCCGGCGAGGGCGAGGGCGATGCCACCTAC
GGCAAGCTGACCCTGAAGTTCATCTGCACCACCGGCAAGCTGCCCGTGCCCTGGCCCACCCTCGTGACCA
CCCTGACCTACGGCGTGCAGTGCTTCAGCCGCTACCCCGACCACATGAAGCAGCACGACTTCTTCAAGTC
CGCCATGCCCGAAGGCTACGTCCAGGAGCGCACCATCTTCTTCAAGGACGACGGCAACTACAAGACCCGC
GCCGAGGTGAAGTTCGAGGGCGACACCCTGGTGAACCGCATCGAGCTGAAGGGCATCGACTTCAAGGAGG
ACGGCAACATCCTGGGGCACAAGCTGGAGTACAACTACAACAGCCACAACGTCTATATCATGGCCGACAA
GCAGAAGAACGGCATCAAGGTGAACTTCAAGATCCGCCACAACATCGAGGACGGCAGCGTGCAGCTCGCC
GACCACTACCAGCAGAACACCCCCATCGGCGACGGCCCCGTGCTGCTGCCCGACAACCACTACCTGAGCA
CCCAGTCCGCCCTGAGCAAAGACCCCAACGAGAAGCGCGATCACATGGTCCTGCTGGAGTTCGTGACCGC
CGCCGGGATCACTCTCGGCATGGACGAGCTGTACAAGGACCTTGGATCTGGCACAGGCGGATCCGGTTCA
GGCATGGACCAACTGACTGAAGAGCAGATCGCAGAATTTAAAGAGGCTTTCTCCCTACTGGACAAGGACG
GGGATGGGACAATAACAACCAAGGAGCTGGGGACGGGGATGCGGTCTCTGGGGCAGAACCCCACAGAAGC
AGAGCTGCAGGACATGATCAATGAAGTAGATGCCGACGGTGACGGCACAATCGACTTCCCTGAGTTCCTG
ACAATGATGGCAAGAAAAATGAAATACACAGACAGTGAAGAAGAAATTAGAGAAGCGTTCCGTGTGTTTG
ATAAGGATGGCAATGGCTACATCAGTGCAGCAGAGCTTCGCCACGTGATGACAAACCTTGGAGAGAAGTT
AACAGATGAAGAGGTTGATGAAATGATCAGGGAAGCAGACATCGATGGGGATGGTCAGGTAAACTACGAA
GAGTTTGTACAAATGATGACAGCGAAGGGCAAGCCGATCCCTAACCCTCTGCTGGGCCTGGACAGCACTG
GTGGAAGTGGATCAGGCAGCGGTGGATCTGGGGGTGGCGGTACCGGGGGAGAATCCTTGTTTAAGGGACC
ACGTGATTACAACCCGATATCGAGCACCATTTGTCATTTGACGAATGAATCTGATGGGCACACAACATCG
TTGTATGGTATTGGATTTGGTCCCTTCATCATTACAAACAAGCACTTGTTTAGAAGAAATAATGGAACAC
TGTTGGTCCAATCACTACATGGTGTATTCAAGGTCAAGAACACCACGACTTTGCAACAACACCTCATTGA
TGGGAGGGACATGATAATTATTCGCATGCCTAAGGATTTCCCACCATTTCCTCAAAAGCTGAAATTTAGA
GAGCCACAAAGGGAAGAGCGCATATGTCTTGTGACAACCAACTTCCAAACTAAGAGCATGTCTAGCATGG
TGTCAGACACTAGTTGCACATTCCCTTCATCTGATGGCATATTCTGGAAGCATTGGATTCAAACCAAGGA
TGGGCAGTGTGGCAATCCATTAGTATCAACTAGAGATGGGTTCATTGTTGGTATACACTCAGCATCGAAT
TTCACCAACACAAACAATTATTTCACAAGCGTGCCGAAAAACTTCATGGAATTGTTGACAAATCAGGAGG
CGCAGCAGTGGGTTAGTGGTTGGCGATTAAATGCTGACTCAGTATTGTGGGGGGGCCATAAAGTTTTCAT
GGTGTAAGAATTCCTCGAGCTAGAGCTCGCTGATCAGCCTCGACTGTGCCTTCTAGTTGCCAGCCATCTG
TTGTTTGCCCCTCCCCCGTGCCTTCCTTGACCCTGGAAGGTGCCACTCCCACTGTCCTTTCCTAATAAAA
TGAGGAAATTGCATCGCATTGTCTGAGTAGGTGTCATTCTATTCTGGGGGGTGGGGTGGGGCAGGACAGC
AAGGGGGAGGATTGGGAAGACAATAGCAGGCATGCTGGGGAGGTAACCACGTGCGGACCGAGCGGCCGCA
GGAACCCCTAGTGATGGAGTTGGCCACTCCCTCTCTGCGCGCTCGCTCGCTCACTGAGGCCGGGCGACCA
AAGGTCGCCCGACGCCCGGGCTTTGCCCGGGCGGCCTCAGTGAGCGAGCGAGCGCGCAGCTGCCTGCAGG
GGCGCCTGATGCGGTATTTTCTCCTTACGCATCTGTGCGGTATTCACACCGCATA
[142 nt withheld, positions 3206-3347]
C
[141 nt withheld, positions 3349-3489]
CCTTTGACGTTGGAGTCCACGTTCTTT
[37 nt withheld, positions 3517-3553]
ACCCTATCTCGGGCTATTCTTTTGATTTATAAGGGATTTTGCCGATTTCGGCCTATTGGTTAAAAAATGA
GCTGATTTAACAAAAATTTAACGCGAATTTTAACAAAATATTAACGTTTACAATTTTATGGTGCACTCTC
AGTACAATCTGCTCTGATGCCGCATAGTTAAGCCAGCCCCGACACCCGCCAACACCCGCTGACGCGCCCT
GACGGGCTTGTCTGCTCCCGGCATCCGCTTACAGACAAGCTGTGACCGTCTCCGGGAGCTGCATGTGTCA
GAGGTTTTCACCGTCATCACCGAAACGCGCGAGACGAAAGGGCCTCGTGATACGCCTATTTTTATAGGTT
AATGTCATGATAATAATGGTTTCTTAGACGTCAGGTGGCACTTTTCGGGGAAATGTGCGCGGAACCCCTA
TTTGTTTATTTTTCTAAATACATTCAAATATGTATCCGCTCATGAGACAATAACCCTGATAAATGCTTCA
ATAATATTGAAAAAGGAAGAGTATGAGTATTCAACATTTCCGTGTCGCCCTTATTCCCTTTTTTGCGGCA
TTTTGCCTTCCTGTTTTTGCTCACCCAGAAACGCTGGTGAAAGTAAAAGATGCTGAAGATCAGTTGGGTG
CACGAGTGGGTTACATCGAACTGGATCTCAACAGCGGTAAGATCCTTGAGAGTTTTCGCCCCGAAGAACG
TTTTCCAATGATGAGCACTTTTAAAGTTCTGCTATGTGGCGCGGTATTATCCCGTATTGACGCCGGGCAA
GAGCAACTCGGTCGCCGCATACACTATTCTCAGAATGACTTGGTTGAGTACTCACCAGTCACAGAAAAGC
ATCTTACGGATGGCATGACAGTAAGAGAATTATGCAGTGCTGCCATAACCATGAGTGATAACACTGCGGC
CAACTTACTTCTGACAACGATCGGAGGACCGAAGGAGCTAACCGCTTTTTTGCACAACATGGGGGATCAT
GTAACTCGCCTTGATCGTTGGGAACCGGAGCTGAATGAAGCCATACCAAACGACGAGCGTGACACCACGA
TGCCTGTAGCAATGGCAACAACGTTGCGCAAACTATTAACTGGCGAACTACTTACTCTAGCTTCCCGGCA
ACAATTAATAGACTGGATGGAGGCGGATAAAGTTGCAGGACCACTTCTGCGCTCGGCCCTTCCGGCTGGC
TGGTTTATTGCTGATAAATCTGGAGCCGGTGAGCGTGGAAGCCGCGGTATCATTGCAGCACTGGGGCCAG
ATGGTAAGCCCTCCCGTATCGTAGTTATCTACACGACGGGGAGTCAGGCAACTATGGATGAACGAAATAG
ACAGATCGCTGAGATAGGTGCCTCACTGATTAAGCATTGGTAACTGTCAGACCAAGTTTACTCATATATA
CTTTAGATTGATTTAAAACTTCATTTTTAATTTAAAAGGATCTAGGTGAAGATCCTTTTTGATAATCTCA
TGACCAAAATCCCTTAACGTGAGTTTTCGTTCCACTGAGCGTCAGACCCCGTAGAAAAGATCAAAGGATC
TTCTTGAGATCCTTTTTTTCTGCGCGTAATCTGCTGCTTGCAAACAAAAAAACCACCGCTACCAGCGGTG
GTTTGTTTGCCGGATCAAGAGCTACCAACTCTTTTTCCGAAGGTAACTGGCTTCAGCAGAGCGCAGATAC
CAAATACTGTCCTTCTAGTGTAGCCGTAGTTAGGCCACCACTTCAAGAACTCTGTAGCACCGCCTACATA
CCTCGCTCTGCTAATCCTGTTACCAGTGGCTGCTGCCAGTGGCGATAAGTCGTGTCTTACCGGGTTGGAC
TCAAGACGATAGTTACCGGATAAGGCGCAGCGGTCGGGCTGAACGGGGGGTTCGTGCACACAGCCCAGCT
TGGAGCGAACGACCTACACCGAACTGAGATACCTACAGCGTGAGCTATGAGAAAGCGCCACGCTTCCCGA
AGGGAGAAAGGCGGACAGGTATCCGGTAAGCGGCAGGGTCGGAACAGGAGAGCGCACGAGGGAGCTTCCA
GGGGGAAACGCCTGGTATCTTTATAGTCCTGTCGGGTTTCGCCACCTCTGACTTGAGCGTCGATTTTTGT
GATGCTCGTCAGGGGGGCGGAGCCTATGGAAAAACGCCAGCAACGCGGCCTTTTTACGGTTCCTGGCCTT
TTGCTGGCCTTTTGCTCACATGT
