Features (pLannotate 1.2.2; 19 found; start..end, strand, type, name):
    204..407     +  promoter       CMV promoter: human cytomegalovirus (CMV) immediate early promoter
    403..436     +  LTR            5' LTR (truncated) (fragment): truncated 5' long terminal repeat (LTR) from HIV-1
    452..470     +  promoter       T7 promoter: promoter for bacteriophage T7 RNA polymerase
    490..1206    +  CDS            EGFP: EGFP is a basic (constitutively fluorescent) green fluorescent protein published in 1996, derived from Aequorea victoria. It is reported to be a rapidly-maturing weak dimer with moderate acid sensitivity.
   1246..1686    +  CDS            calmodulin: calcium-binding protein
   1690..1715    +  misc_feature   12Pktag (fragment)
   1785..2433    +  CDS            TEV protease (fragment): tobacco etch virus protease (Kapust et al., 2001)
   2473..2680    +  polyA_signal   bGH poly(A) signal: bovine growth hormone polyadenylation signal
   2709..2849    +  repeat_region  AAV2 ITR: inverted terminal repeat of adeno-associated virus serotype 2 inverted
   2854..2905    -  misc_feature   bom (fragment): basis of mobility region from pBR322
   2924..3379    +  rep_origin     f1 ori (sequence partly withheld): f1 bacteriophage origin of replication; arrow indicates direction of (+) strand synthesis
   3382..3429    -  misc_feature   bom (fragment): basis of mobility region from pBR322
   3531..3566    -  CDS            rop (fragment): Rop protein, which maintains plasmids at low copy number; rop
   3661..3765    +  promoter       AmpR promoter: bla
   3766..4626    +  CDS            AmpR: β-lactamase; bla; confers resistance to ampicillin, carbenicillin, and related antibiotics
   4797..5385    +  rep_origin     ori: high-copy-number ColE1/pMB1/pBR322/pUC origin of replication
   5458..5485    +  repeat_region  AAV2 ITR (fragment): inverted terminal repeat of adeno-associated virus serotype 2 inverted
   5514..5541    +  repeat_region  AAV2 ITR (fragment): inverted terminal repeat of adeno-associated virus serotype 2 inverted
   5647..203     +  enhancer       CMV enhancer (across the origin): human cytomegalovirus immediate early enhancer
>Addgene plasmid #135461 | CMV:eGFP-CaM-uTEV1Δ(220-242) | addgene full sequence | sequence record 267522 | Addgene NGS Result
GGACTTTCCATTGACGTCAATGGGTGGAGTATTTACGGTAAACTGCCCACTTGGCAGTACATCAAGTGTA
TCATATGCCAAGTACGCCCCCTATTGACGTCAATGACGGTAAATGGCCCGCCTGGCATTATGCCCAGTAC
ATGACCTTATGGGACTTTCCTACTTGGCAGTACATCTACGTATTAGTCATCGCTATTACCATGGTGATGC
GGTTTTGGCAGTACATCAATGGGCGTGGATAGCGGTTTGACTCACGGGGATTTCCAAGTCTCCACCCCAT
TGACGTCAATGGGAGTTTGTTTTGGCACCAAAATCAACGGGACTTTCCAAAATGTCGTAACAACTCCGCC
CCATTGACGCAAATGGGCGGTAGGCGTGTACGGTGGGAGGTCTATATAAGCAGAGCTCTCTGGCTAACTA
GAGAACCCACTGCTTACTGGCTTATCGAAATTAATACGACTCACTATAGGGAGACCCAAGCTTGCCACCA
TGGTGAGCAAGGGCGAGGAGCTGTTCACCGGGGTGGTGCCCATCCTGGTCGAGCTGGACGGCGACGTAAA
CGGCCACAAGTTCAGCGTGTCCGGCGAGGGCGAGGGCGATGCCACCTACGGCAAGCTGACCCTGAAGTTC
ATCTGCACCACCGGCAAGCTGCCCGTGCCCTGGCCCACCCTCGTGACCACCCTGACCTACGGCGTGCAGT
GCTTCAGCCGCTACCCCGACCACATGAAGCAGCACGACTTCTTCAAGTCCGCCATGCCCGAAGGCTACGT
CCAGGAGCGCACCATCTTCTTCAAGGACGACGGCAACTACAAGACCCGCGCCGAGGTGAAGTTCGAGGGC
GACACCCTGGTGAACCGCATCGAGCTGAAGGGCATCGACTTCAAGGAGGACGGCAACATCCTGGGGCACA
AGCTGGAGTACAACTACAACAGCCACAACGTCTATATCATGGCCGACAAGCAGAAGAACGGCATCAAGGT
GAACTTCAAGATCCGCCACAACATCGAGGACGGCAGCGTGCAGCTCGCCGACCACTACCAGCAGAACACC
CCCATCGGCGACGGCCCCGTGCTGCTGCCCGACAACCACTACCTGAGCACCCAGTCCGCCCTGAGCAAAG
ACCCCAACGAGAAGCGCGATCACATGGTCCTGCTGGAGTTCGTGACCGCCGCCGGGATCACTCTCGGCAT
GGACGAGCTGTACAAGGACCTTGGATCTGGCACAGGCGGATCCGGTTCAGGCATGGACCAACTGACTGAA
GAGCAGATCGCAGAATTTAAAGAGGCTTTCTCCCTACTGGACAAGGACGGGGATGGGACAATAACAACCA
AGGAGCTGGGGACGGGGATGCGGTCTCTGGGGCAGAACCCCACAGAAGCAGAGCTGCAGGACATGATCAA
TGAAGTAGATGCCGACGGTGACGGCACAATCGACTTCCCTGAGTTCCTGACAATGATGGCAAGAAAAATG
AAATACACAGACAGTGAAGAAGAAATTAGAGAAGCGTTCCGTGTGTTTGATAAGGATGGCAATGGCTACA
TCAGTGCAGCAGAGCTTCGCCACGTGATGACAAACCTTGGAGAGAAGTTAACAGATGAAGAGGTTGATGA
AATGATCAGGGAAGCAGACATCGATGGGGATGGTCAGGTAAACTACGAAGAGTTTGTACAAATGATGACA
GCGAAGGGCAAGCCGATCCCTAACCCTCTGCTGGGCCTGGACAGCACTGGTGGAAGTGGATCAGGCAGCG
GTGGATCTGGGGGTGGCGGTACCGGGGGAGAATCCTTGTTTAAGGGACCACGTGATTACAACCCGATATC
GAGCACCATTTGTCATTTGACGAATGAATCTGATGGGCACACAACATCGTTGTATGGTATTGGATTTGGT
CCCTTCATCATTACAAACAAGCACTTGTTTAGAAGAAATAATGGAACACTGTTGGTCCAATCACTACATG
GTGTATTCAAGGTCAAGAACACCACGACTTTGCAACAACACCTCATTGATGGGAGGGACATGATAATTAT
TCGCATGCCTAAGGATTTCCCACCATTTCCTCAAAAGCTGAAATTTAGAGAGCCACAAAGGGAAGAGCGC
ATATGTCTTGTGACAACCAACTTCCAAACTAAGAGCATGTCTAGCATGGTGTCAGACACTAGTTGCACAT
TCCCTTCATCTGATGGCATATTCTGGAAGCATTGGATTCAAACCAAGGATGGGCAGTGTGGCAATCCATT
AGTATCAACTAGAGATGGGTTCATTGTTGGTATACACTCAGCATCGAATTTCACCAACACAAACAATTAT
TTCACAAGCGTGCCGAAAAACTTCATGGAATTGTTGACAAATCAGGAGGCGCAGCAGTGGGTTAGTGGTT
GGCGATTAAATGCTGACTCAGTATTGTGGGGGGGCCATAAAGTTTTCATGGTGTAAGAATTCCTCGAGCT
AGAGCTCGCTGATCAGCCTCGACTGTGCCTTCTAGTTGCCAGCCATCTGTTGTTTGCCCCTCCCCCGTGC
CTTCCTTGACCCTGGAAGGTGCCACTCCCACTGTCCTTTCCTAATAAAATGAGGAAATTGCATCGCATTG
TCTGAGTAGGTGTCATTCTATTCTGGGGGGTGGGGTGGGGCAGGACAGCAAGGGGGAGGATTGGGAAGAC
AATAGCAGGCATGCTGGGGAGGTAACCACGTGCGGACCGAGCGGCCGCAGGAACCCCTAGTGATGGAGTT
GGCCACTCCCTCTCTGCGCGCTCGCTCGCTCACTGAGGCCGGGCGACCAAAGGTCGCCCGACGCCCGGGC
TTTGCCCGGGCGGCCTCAGTGAGCGAGCGAGCGCGCAGCTGCCTGCAGGGGCGCCTGATGCGGTATTTTC
TCCTTACGCATCTGTGCGGTATTTCACACCGCATA
[95 nt withheld, positions 2906-3000]
T
[46 nt withheld, positions 3002-3047]
C
[141 nt withheld, positions 3049-3189]
CCTTTGACGTTGGAGTCCACGTTCTTT
[37 nt withheld, positions 3217-3253]
ACTCTATCTCGGGCTATTCTTTTGATTTATAAGGGATTTTGCCGATTTCGGTCTATTGGTTAAAAAATGA
GCTGATTTAACAAAAATTTAACGCGAATTTTAACAAAATATTAACGTTTACAATTTTGTGGTGCACTCTC
AGTACAATCTGCTCTGATGCCGCATAGTTAAGCCAGCCCCGACACCCGCCAACACCCGCTGACGCGCCCT
GACGGGCTTGTCTGCTCCCGGCATCCGCTTACAGACAAGCTGTGACCGTCTCCGGGAGCTGCATGTGTCA
GAGGTTTTCACCGTCATCACCGAAACGCGCGAGACGAAAGGGCCTCGTGATACGCCTATTTTTATAGGTT
AATGTCATGATAATAATGGTTTCTTAGACGTCAGGTGGCACTTTTCGGGGAAATGTGCGCGGAACCCCTA
TTTGTTTATTTTTCTAAATACATTCAAATATGTATCCGCTCATGAGACAATAACCCTGATAAATGCTTCA
ATAATATTGAAAAAGGAAGAGTATGAGTATTCAACATTTCCGTGTCGCCCTTATTCCCTTTTTTGCGGCA
TTTTGCCTTCCTGTTTTTGCTCACCCAGAAACGCTGGTGAAAGTAAAAGATGCTGAAGATCAGTTGGGTG
CACGAGTGGGTTACATCGAACTGGATCTCAACAGCGGTAAGATCCTTGAGAGTTTTCGCCCCGAAGAACG
TTTTCCAATGATGAGCACTTTTAAAGTTCTGCTATGTGGCGCGGTATTATCCCGTATTGACGCCGGGCAA
GAGCAACTCGGTCGCCGCATACACTATTCTCAGAATGACTTGGTTGAGTACTCACCAGTCACAGAAAAGC
ATCTTACGGATGGCATGACAGTAAGAGAATTATGCAGTGCTGCCATAACCATGAGTGATAACACTGCGGC
CAACTTACTTCTGACAACGATCGGAGGACCGAAGGAGCTAACCGCTTTTTTGCACAACATGGGGGATCAT
GTAACTCGCCTTGATCGTTGGGAACCGGAGCTGAATGAAGCCATACCAAACGACGAGCGTGACACCACGA
TGCCTGTAGCAATGGCAACAACGTTGCGCAAACTATTAACTGGCGAACTACTTACTCTAGCTTCCCGGCA
ACAATTAATAGACTGGATGGAGGCGGATAAAGTTGCAGGACCACTTCTGCGCTCGGCCCTTCCGGCTGGC
TGGTTTATTGCTGATAAATCTGGAGCCGGTGAGCGTGGAAGCCGCGGTATCATTGCAGCACTGGGGCCAG
ATGGTAAGCCCTCCCGTATCGTAGTTATCTACACGACGGGGAGTCAGGCAACTATGGATGAACGAAATAG
ACAGATCGCTGAGATAGGTGCCTCACTGATTAAGCATTGGTAACTGTCAGACCAAGTTTACTCATATATA
CTTTAGATTGATTTAAAACTTCATTTTTAATTTAAAAGGATCTAGGTGAAGATCCTTTTTGATAATCTCA
TGACCAAAATCCCTTAACGTGAGTTTTCGTTCCACTGAGCGTCAGACCCCGTAGAAAAGATCAAAGGATC
TTCTTGAGATCCTTTTTTTCTGCGCGTAATCTGCTGCTTGCAAACAAAAAAACCACCGCTACCAGCGGTG
GTTTGTTTGCCGGATCAAGAGCTACCAACTCTTTTTCCGAAGGTAACTGGCTTCAGCAGAGCGCAGATAC
CAAATACTGTTCTTCTAGTGTAGCCGTAGTTAGGCCACCACTTCAAGAACTCTGTAGCACCGCCTACATA
CCTCGCTCTGCTAATCCTGTTACCAGTGGCTGCTGCCAGTGGCGATAAGTCGTGTCTTACCGGGTTGGAC
TCAAGACGATAGTTACCGGATAAGGCGCAGCGGTCGGGCTGAACGGGGGGTTCGTGCACACAGCCCAGCT
TGGAGCGAACGACCTACACCGAACTGAGATACCTACAGCGTGAGCTATGAGAAAGCGCCACGCTTCCCGA
AGGGAGAAAGGCGGACAGGTATCCGGTAAGCGGCAGGGTCGGAACAGGAGAGCGCACGAGGGAGCTTCCA
GGGGGAAACGCCTGGTATCTTTATAGTCCTGTCGGGTTTCGCCACCTCTGACTTGAGCGTCGATTTTTGT
GATGCTCGTCAGGGGGGCGGAGCCTATGGAAAAACGCCAGCAACGCGGCCTTTTTACGGTTCCTGGCCTT
TTGCTGGCCTTTTGCTCACATGTCCTGCAGGCAGCTGCGCGCTCGCTCGCTCACTGAGGCCGCCCGGGCG
TCGGGCGACCTTTGGTCGCCCGGCCTCAGTGAGCGAGCGAGCGCGCAGAGAGGGAGTGGCCAACTCCATC
ACTAGGGGTTCCTGCGGCCGCACGCGTTGTACATAGTAATCAATTACGGGGTCATTAGTTCATAGCCCAT
ATATGGAGTTCCGCGTTACATAACTTACGGTAAATGGCCCGCCTGGCTGACCGCCCAACGACCCCCGCCC
ATTGACGTCAATAATGACGTATGTTCCCATAGTAACGCCAATAG
